Addgene plasmid #170649: pGEX Syt1 C2AB (96-421) D365E
Purpose: Expression of syt1 for purification in E. Coli
Depositing lab: Edwin Chapman. Depositing organization: University of Wisconsin, Madison. Publication: Molecular Basis for Synaptotagmin-1-Associated Neurodevelopmental Disorder. Bradberry MM, Courtney NA, Dominguez MJ, Lofquist SM, Knox AT, Sutton RB, Chapman ER. Neuron. 2020 Jul 8;107(1):52-64.e7. doi: 10.1016/j.neuron.2020.04.003. Epub 2020 May 1. PubMed 32362337.
Backbone
  Vector backbone: pGEX-4T
  Vector type: Bacterial Expression
Growth in bacteria
  Bacterial resistance: Ampicillin, 100 μg/mL
  Growth temperature: 37°C
  Growth strain: DH5alpha
  Copy number: Low Copy
Gene/Insert
  Gene/Insert name: SYT1
  Species: R. norvegicus (rat)
  Mutation: D365E
  Entrez Gene: Syt1 (a.k.a. P65)
  Cloning method: Ligation Independent Cloning
Terms and licenses: Academic/Nonprofit Terms; Industry Terms: Not Available to Industry
How to cite: pGEX Syt1 C2AB (96-421) D365E was a gift from Edwin Chapman (Addgene plasmid # 170649 ; http://n2t.net/addgene:170649 ; RRID:Addgene_170649)
