[The description below was written by a language model from this plasmid's Addgene catalogue record and pLannotate feature annotations shown in this document.]
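Description:
pGEX Syt1 C2AB (96-421) D365E is a bacterial expression plasmid built on the pGEX-4T backbone for producing a fragment of rat synaptotagmin-1 (Syt1) as a glutathione S-transferase fusion in E. coli. The 5.9 kb plasmid replicates from a ColE1/pBR322-type origin and is selected with ampicillin through the β-lactamase (AmpR) gene. The catalogue lists it as low copy. Only short remnants of the rop and bom regions are annotated.

Expression is driven by the strong hybrid tac promoter followed by a lac operator. The plasmid also carries its own lacI gene, so the lac repressor keeps transcription off until IPTG is added. Downstream, the Schistosoma japonicum GST coding sequence is followed, after a short linker region, by the Syt1 fragment. This gives an N-terminally GST-tagged protein that can be captured on glutathione resin. pGEX-4T vectors normally place a thrombin cleavage site in this linker, but it is not annotated in the feature table. The insert corresponds to residues 96–421, the cytoplasmic portion containing the tandem C2A and C2B calcium-binding domains, and was introduced by ligation-independent cloning. The annotation tool matched it to the mouse orthologue, whereas the record gives the species as rat. The fragment carries a D365E substitution. Remnant lac promoter/lacZα and yciV sequences are typical pGEX backbone features with no role in expression.

The stated purpose is expression of Syt1 for purification from E. coli. The associated publication concerns the molecular basis of a synaptotagmin-1-associated neurodevelopmental disorder, which suggests that the mutant is intended for biochemical comparison with wild-type protein.
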