Features (pLannotate 1.2.2; 17 found; start..end, strand, type, name):
    183..211     +  promoter       tac promoter: strong E. coli promoter; hybrid between the trp and lac UV5 promoters
    219..235     +  protein_bind   lac operator: The lac repressor binds to the lac operator to inhibit transcription in E. coli. This inhibition can be relieved by adding lactose or isopropyl-β-D-thiogalactopyranoside (IPTG). lac repressor encoded by lacI
    258..911     +  CDS            GST26_SCHJA: Experimental evidence at protein level: Swiss-Prot protein existence level 1. GST isoenzymes appear to play a central role in the parasite detoxification system. Other functions are also suspected including a role in increasing the solubility of haematin in the parasite gut. From Schistosoma japonicum (Blood fluke).
    942..1916    +  CDS            Syt1 (fragment): SYT1_MOUSE - Experimental evidence at protein level: Swiss-Prot protein existence level 1. Calcium sensor that participates in triggering neurotransmitter release at the synapse (PubMed:11242035). May have a regulatory role in the membrane interactions during trafficking of synaptic vesicles at the active zone of the synapse (PubMed:7961887). It binds acidic phospholipids with a specificity that requires the presence of both an acidic head group and a diacyl backbone. A Ca(2+)- dependent interaction between synaptotagmin and putative receptors for activated protein kinase C has also been repor
   1945..1984    +  CDS            rop (fragment): Rop protein, which maintains plasmids at low copy number; rop
   2086..2126    +  misc_feature   bom (fragment): basis of mobility region from pBR322
   2231..2335    +  promoter       AmpR promoter: bla
   2336..3196    +  CDS            AmpR: β-lactamase; bla; confers resistance to ampicillin, carbenicillin, and related antibiotics
   3367..3955    +  rep_origin     ori: high-copy-number ColE1/pMB1/pBR322/pUC origin of replication
   4141..4192    -  misc_feature   bom (fragment): basis of mobility region from pBR322
   4199..4276    +  promoter       lacI promoter: lacI
   4277..5359    +  CDS            lacI: lac repressor; lacI; The lac repressor binds to the lac operator to inhibit transcription in E. coli. This inhibition can be relieved by adding lactose or isopropyl-β-D-thiogalactopyranoside (IPTG).
   5372..5393    +  protein_bind   CAP binding site: CAP binding activates transcription in the presence of cAMP. E. coli catabolite activator protein
   5408..5438    +  promoter       lac promoter: promoter for the E. coli lac operon
   5446..5462    +  protein_bind   lac operator: The lac repressor binds to the lac operator to inhibit transcription in E. coli. This inhibition can be relieved by adding lactose or isopropyl-β-D-thiogalactopyranoside (IPTG). lac repressor encoded by lacI
   5482..5655    +  CDS            lacZα: LacZα fragment of β-galactosidase; lacZ fragment
   5919..107     -  CDS            yciV (fragment) (across the origin): RNAAM_ECOLI - Also known as trpH From Escherichia coli (strain K12).
>Addgene plasmid #170649 | pGEX Syt1 C2AB (96-421) D365E | addgene full sequence | sequence record 336397 | Addgene NGS Result
AGCTTATCGACTGCACGGTGCACCAATGCTTCTGGCGTCAGGCAGCCATCGGAAGCTGTGGTATGGCTGT
GCAGGTCGTAAATCACTGCATAATTCGTGTCGCTCAAGGCGCACTCCCGTTCTGGATAATGTTTTTTGCG
CCGACATCATAACGGTTCTGGCAAATATTCTGAAATGAGCTGTTGACAATTAATCATCGGCTCGTATAAT
GTGTGGAATTGTGAGCGGATAACAATTTCACACAGGAAACAGTATTCATGTCCCCTATACTAGGTTATTG
GAAAATTAAGGGCCTTGTGCAACCCACTCGACTTCTTTTGGAATATCTTGAAGAAAAATATGAAGAGCAT
TTGTATGAGCGCGATGAAGGTGATAAATGGCGAAACAAAAAGTTTGAATTGGGTTTGGAGTTTCCCAATC
TTCCTTATTATATTGATGGTGATGTTAAATTAACACAGTCTATGGCCATCATACGTTATATAGCTGACAA
GCACAACATGTTGGGTGGTTGTCCAAAAGAGCGTGCAGAGATTTCAATGCTTGAAGGAGCGGTTTTGGAT
ATTAGATACGGTGTTTCGAGAATTGCATATAGTAAAGACTTTGAAACTCTCAAAGTTGATTTTCTTAGCA
AGCTACCTGAAATGCTGAAAATGTTCGAAGATCGTTTATGTCATAAAACATATTTAAATGGTGATCATGT
AACCCATCCTGACTTCATGTTGTATGACGCTCTTGATGTTGTTTTATACATGGACCCAATGTGCCTGGAT
GCGTTCCCAAAATTAGTTTGTTTTAAAAAACGTATTGAAGCTATCCCACAAATTGATAAGTACTTGAAAT
CCAGCAAGTATATAGCATGGCCTTTGCAGGGCTGGCAAGCCACGTTTGGTGGTGGCGACCATCCTCCAAA
ATCGGATCTGGTTCCGCGTGGATCCATGGGAGGAAAGAACGCCATTAACATGAAAGACGTGAAAGACTTA
GGGAAGACCATGAAGGATCAGGCCCTTAAGGATGACGATGCTGAAACCGGACTGACTGATGGAGAAGAAA
AGGAAGAGCCCAAGGAAGAGGAGAAACTGGGAAAGCTCCAATATTCACTGGACTATGACTTCCAGAATAA
CCAGCTGTTGGTGGGAATCATCCAGGCTGCTGAACTGCCCGCCCTGGACATGGGGGGTACATCCGATCCA
TACGTCAAAGTCTTCCTGCTGCCTGACAAAAAGAAGAAATTTGAGACTAAAGTCCACCGGAAAACCCTCA
ATCCAGTCTTCAATGAACAATTTACTTTCAAGGTACCCTACTCGGAATTAGGTGGCAAAACCCTGGTGAT
GGCTGTGTATGACTTTGATCGCTTCTCCAAGCACGACATCATCGGAGAGTTCAAAGTTCCTATGAACACC
GTGGATTTTGGCCATGTGACCGAGGAGTGGCGCGATCTCCAGAGCGCTGAGAAAGAAGAGCAAGAGAAAC
TGGGTGACATCTGCTTCTCCCTCCGCTACGTCCCTACTGCCGGCAAACTGACTGTTGTCATTCTGGAAGC
CAAGAACCTGAAGAAGATGGATGTGGGTGGCTTATCTGATCCCTACGTGAAGATTCACCTGATGCAGAAC
GGTAAGAGGCTGAAGAAGAAAAAGACGACGATTAAGAAGAACACACTCAACCCCTACTACAACGAGTCCT
TCAGCTTTGAAGTTCCGTTCGAGCAAATCCAGAAAGTGCAAGTGGTGGTAACTGTTTTGGACTATGAGAA
GATTGGCAAGAACGACGCCATCGGCAAAGTCTTCGTTGGTTACAACAGCACTGGGGCGGAGCTGCGACAC
TGGTCAGACATGCTGGCCAACCCCCGGCGACCCATCGCACAGTGGCACACTCTGCAGGTAGAGGAGGAGG
TTGATGCCATGCTGGCTGTCAAGAAGTAAGAATTCATCGTGACTGACTGACGATCTGCCTCGCGCGTTTC
GGTGATGACGGTGAAAACCTCTGACACATGCAGCTCCCGGAGACGGTCACAGCTTGTCTGTAAGCGGATG
CCGGGAGCAGACAAGCCCGTCAGGGCGCGTCAGCGGGTGTTGGCGGGTGTCGGGGCGCAGCCATGACCCA
GTCACGTAGCGATAGCGGAGTGTATAATTCTTGAAGACGAAAGGGCCTCGTGATACGCCTATTTTTATAG
GTTAATGTCATGATAATAATGGTTTCTTAGACGTCAGGTGGCACTTTTCGGGGAAATGTGCGCGGAACCC
CTATTTGTTTATTTTTCTAAATACATTCAAATATGTATCCGCTCATGAGACAATAACCCTGATAAATGCT
TCAATAATATTGAAAAAGGAAGAGTATGAGTATTCAACATTTCCGTGTCGCCCTTATTCCCTTTTTTGCG
GCATTTTGCCTTCCTGTTTTTGCTCACCCAGAAACGCTGGTGAAAGTAAAAGATGCTGAAGATCAGTTGG
GTGCACGAGTGGGTTACATCGAACTGGATCTCAACAGCGGTAAGATCCTTGAGAGTTTTCGCCCCGAAGA
ACGTTTTCCAATGATGAGCACTTTTAAAGTTCTGCTATGTGGCGCGGTATTATCCCGTGTTGACGCCGGG
CAAGAGCAACTCGGTCGCCGCATACACTATTCTCAGAATGACTTGGTTGAGTACTCACCAGTCACAGAAA
AGCATCTTACGGATGGCATGACAGTAAGAGAATTATGCAGTGCTGCCATAACCATGAGTGATAACACTGC
GGCCAACTTACTTCTGACAACGATCGGAGGACCGAAGGAGCTAACCGCTTTTTTGCACAACATGGGGGAT
CATGTAACTCGCCTTGATCGTTGGGAACCGGAGCTGAATGAAGCCATACCAAACGACGAGCGTGACACCA
CGATGCCTGCAGCAATGGCAACAACGTTGCGCAAACTATTAACTGGCGAACTACTTACTCTAGCTTCCCG
GCAACAATTAATAGACTGGATGGAGGCGGATAAAGTTGCAGGACCACTTCTGCGCTCGGCCCTTCCGGCT
GGCTGGTTTATTGCTGATAAATCTGGAGCCGGTGAGCGTGGGTCTCGCGGTATCATTGCAGCACTGGGGC
CAGATGGTAAGCCCTCCCGTATCGTAGTTATCTACACGACGGGGAGTCAGGCAACTATGGATGAACGAAA
TAGACAGATCGCTGAGATAGGTGCCTCACTGATTAAGCATTGGTAACTGTCAGACCAAGTTTACTCATAT
ATACTTTAGATTGATTTAAAACTTCATTTTTAATTTAAAAGGATCTAGGTGAAGATCCTTTTTGATAATC
TCATGACCAAAATCCCTTAACGTGAGTTTTCGTTCCACTGAGCGTCAGACCCCGTAGAAAAGATCAAAGG
ATCTTCTTGAGATCCTTTTTTTCTGCGCGTAATCTGCTGCTTGCAAACAAAAAAACCACCGCTACCAGCG
GTGGTTTGTTTGCCGGATCAAGAGCTACCAACTCTTTTTCCGAAGGTAACTGGCTTCAGCAGAGCGCAGA
TACCAAATACTGTCCTTCTAGTGTAGCCGTAGTTAGGCCACCACTTCAAGAACTCTGTAGCACCGCCTAC
ATACCTCGCTCTGCTAATCCTGTTACCAGTGGCTGCTGCCAGTGGCGATAAGTCGTGTCTTACCGGGTTG
GACTCAAGACGATAGTTACCGGATAAGGCGCAGCGGTCGGGCTGAACGGGGGGTTCGTGCACACAGCCCA
GCTTGGAGCGAACGACCTACACCGAACTGAGATACCTACAGCGTGAGCTATGAGAAAGCGCCACGCTTCC
CGAAGGGAGAAAGGCGGACAGGTATCCGGTAAGCGGCAGGGTCGGAACAGGAGAGCGCACGAGGGAGCTT
CCAGGGGGAAACGCCTGGTATCTTTATAGTCCTGTCGGGTTTCGCCACCTCTGACTTGAGCGTCGATTTT
TGTGATGCTCGTCAGGGGGGCGGAGCCTATGGAAAAACGCCAGCAACGCGGCCTTTTTACGGTTCCTGGC
CTTTTGCTGGCCTTTTGCTCACATGTTCTTTCCTGCGTTATCCCCTGATTCTGTGGATAACCGTATTACC
GCCTTTGAGTGAGCTGATACCGCTCGCCGCAGCCGAACGACCGAGCGCAGCGAGTCAGTGAGCGAGGAAG
CGGAAGAGCGCCTGATGCGGTATTTTCTCCTTACGCATCTGTGCGGTATTTCACACCGCATAAATTCCGA
CACCATCGAATGGCGCAAAACCTTTCGCGGTATGGCATGATAGCGCCCGGAAGAGAGTCAATTCAGGGTG
GTGAATGTGAAACCAGTAACGTTATACGATGTCGCAGAGTATGCCGGTGTCTCTTATCAGACCGTTTCCC
GCGTGGTGAACCAGGCCAGCCACGTTTCTGCGAAAACGCGGGAAAAAGTGGAAGCGGCGATGGCGGAGCT
GAATTACATTCCCAACCGCGTGGCACAACAACTGGCGGGCAAACAGTCGTTGCTGATTGGCGTTGCCACC
TCCAGTCTGGCCCTGCACGCGCCGTCGCAAATTGTCGCGGCGATTAAATCTCGCGCCGATCAACTGGGTG
CCAGCGTGGTGGTGTCGATGGTAGAACGAAGCGGCGTCGAAGCCTGTAAAGCGGCGGTGCACAATCTTCT
CGCGCAACGCGTCAGTGGGCTGATCATTAACTATCCGCTGGATGACCAGGATGCCATTGCTGTGGAAGCT
GCCTGCACTAATGTTCCGGCGTTATTTCTTGATGTCTCTGACCAGACACCCATCAACAGTATTATTTTCT
CCCATGAAGACGGTACGCGACTGGGCGTGGAGCATCTGGTCGCATTGGGTCACCAGCAAATCGCGCTGTT
AGCGGGCCCATTAAGTTCTGTCTCGGCGCGTCTGCGTCTGGCTGGCTGGCATAAATATCTCACTCGCAAT
CAAATTCAGCCGATAGCGGAACGGGAAGGCGACTGGAGTGCCATGTCCGGTTTTCAACAAACCATGCAAA
TGCTGAATGAGGGCATCGTTCCCACTGCGATGCTGGTTGCCAACGATCAGATGGCGCTGGGCGCAATGCG
CGCCATTACCGAGTCCGGGCTGCGCGTTGGTGCGGATATCTCGGTAGTGGGATACGACGATACCGAAGAC
AGCTCATGTTATATCCCGCCGTTAACCACCATCAAACAGGATTTTCGCCTGCTGGGGCAAACCAGCGTGG
ACCGCTTGCTGCAACTCTCTCAGGGCCAGGCGGTGAAGGGCAATCAGCTGTTGCCCGTCTCACTGGTGAA
AAGAAAAACCACCCTGGCGCCCAATACGCAAACCGCCTCTCCCCGCGCGTTGGCCGATTCATTAATGCAG
CTGGCACGACAGGTTTCCCGACTGGAAAGCGGGCAGTGAGCGCAACGCAATTAATGTAAGTTAGCTCACT
CATTAGGCACCCCAGGCTTTACACTTTATGCTTCCGGCTCGTATGTTGTGTGGAATTGTGAGCGGATAAC
AATTTCACACAGGAAACAGCTATGACCATGATTACGGATTCACTGGCCGTCGTTTTACAACGTCGTGACT
GGGAAAACCCTGGCGTTACCCAACTTAATCGCCTTGCAGCACATCCCCCTTTCGCCAGCTGGCGTAATAG
CGAAGAGGCCCGCACCGATCGCCCTTCCCAACAGTTGCGCAGCCTGAATGGCGAATGGCGCTTTGCCTGG
TTTCCGGCACCAGAAGCGGTGCCGGAAAGCTGGCTGGAGTGCGATCTTCCTGAGGCCGATACTGTCGTCG
TCCCCTCAAACTGGCAGATGCACGGTTACGATGCGCCCATCTACACCAACGTGACCTATCCCATTACGGT
CAATCCGCCGTTTGTTCCCACGGAGAATCCGACGGGTTGTTACTCGCTCACATTTAATGTTGATGAAAGC
TGGCTACAGGAAGGCCAGACGCGAATTATTTTTGATGGCGTTGGAATT
